>Addgene plasmid #33379 | HACE1_L (OZ565) | depositor partial sequence | sequence record 39912 | HACE1_L (OZ565) sequence 270 bps
TCTAGACCCGGGGAGCGCCCCTTCCAGTGTCGCATTTGCATGCGGAACTTTTCGACCAACAACAACTTGG
CACGTCATACCCGTACTCATACCGGTGAAAAACCGTTTCAGTGTCGGATCTGTATGCGAAATTTCTCCGT
TCGTCATAACTTGACCCGTCATCTACGTACGCACACCGGCGAGAAGCCATTCCAATGCCGAATATGCATG
CGCAACTTCAGTCAGACCACCCATTTGTCTCGTCACCTAAAAACCCACCTGAGGGGATCC
