>Addgene plasmid #33379 | HACE1_L (OZ565) | addgene partial sequence | sequence record 41919 | OK_61
ACATTGTGCAAAGGCCCTGAGAAAATCCAAGCTTTGGCGGCCGCTGACTACAAAGACGATGATGACAAAT
CTAGACCCGGGGAGCGCCCCTTCCAGTGTCGCATTTGCATGCGGAACTTTTCGACCAACAACAACTTGGC
ACGTCATACCCGTACTCATACCGGTGAAAAACCGTTTCAGTGTCGGATCTGTATGCGAAATTTCTCCGTT
CGTCATAACTTGACCCGTCATCTACGTACGCACACCGGCGAGAAGCCATTCCAATGCCGAATATGCATGC
GCAACTTCAGTCAGACCACCCATTTGTCTCGTCACCTAAAAACCCACCTGAGGGGATCCTCTGCACAGTA
GTAACTAGAGACTAGAAAAAGGCCGACAAGTCCCGCTCCGCTGAAGATCCTGGCGTAATAGCGAAGAGGC
CCGCACCGATCGCCCTTCCCAACAGTTGCGCAGCCTGAATGGCGAATGGG
[124 nt withheld, positions 471-594]
C
[91 nt withheld, positions 596-686]
A
[49 nt withheld, positions 688-736]
CCTTTGACGTTGGAGTCCACGTTCTTT
[37 nt withheld, positions 764-800]
ACCCTATCTCGGTCTATTCTTTTGATTTATAAGGGATTTTGCCGATTTCGGCCTATTGGTTAAAAA
