[The description below was written by a language model from this plasmid's Addgene catalogue record.]
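Description:
HACE1_L (OZ565) is a low-copy bacterial plasmid built on the MG414 backbone (about 5.5 kb without insert) that carries an engineered zinc finger array directed against one half-site of a target in the zebrafish (D. rerio) gene HACE1. It is selected with kanamycin and must be propagated in a host carrying the lacIq allele of the lac repressor, which suggests lac-controlled expression of the array. However, the record does not name the promoter or the origin of replication, and no feature table is provided. The insert is a roughly 270 bp zinc finger coding segment cloned between XbaI and BamHI sites, both of which are retained so the array can be excised. The plasmid contains no HACE1 sequence itself, only the DNA-binding array designed to recognise it.

The construct is a source clone rather than a ready-to-use nuclease. The array came from the OPEN (Oligomerized Pool Engineering) selection approach and was scored in a bacterial two-hybrid assay, where it gave about threefold activation on its 9 bp target site. It has not been tested as a nuclease for inducing mutations at the intended locus. To generate a working reagent, the zinc finger insert has to be subcloned into a separate ZFN expression vector that fuses it to the FokI cleavage domain. The choice of vector depends on whether the spacer between the two half-sites is 5–6 bp or 7 bp, and some of the suggested vectors carry FokI mutations that enforce heterodimer formation. It must also be paired with the complementary right-hand array plasmid, HACE1_R (OZ566), so that the two FokI fusions dimerise across the full site and introduce targeted mutations into zebrafish HACE1.
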