Addgene plasmid #33379: HACE1_L (OZ565)
Depositing lab: Keith Joung. Depositing organization: Massachusetts General Hospital. Publication: Rapid "open-source" engineering of customized zinc-finger nucleases for highly efficient gene modification. Maeder ML, Thibodeau-Beganny S, Osiak A, Wright DA, Anthony RM, Eichtinger M, Jiang T, Foley JE, Winfrey RJ, Townsend JA, Unger-Wallace E, Sander JD, Muller-Lerch F, Fu F, Pearlberg J, Goebel C, Dassie JP, Pruett-Miller SM, Porteus MH, Sgroi DC, Iafrate AJ, Dobbs D, McCray PB, Cathomen T, Voytas DF, Joung JK. Mol Cell. 2008 Jul 25. 31(2):294-301. 10.1016/j.molcel.2008.06.016 PubMed 18657511.
Backbone
  Vector backbone: MG414
  Backbone size w/o insert (bp): 5493
  Vector type: Zebrafish Targeting
Growth in bacteria
  Bacterial resistance: Kanamycin, 50 μg/mL
  Growth temperature: 37°C
  Growth strain: XL1 Blue
  Growth instructions: Requires a bacterial strain such as XL1 Blue, that expresses the lacIq allele of lac repressor
  Copy number: Low Copy
Gene/Insert
  Gene/Insert name: Zinc finger array targeting HACE1 (alt name: HACE1)
  Species: D. rerio (zebrafish)
  Insert size (bp): 270
  GenBank ID: ENSDARG00000062280 ENSDART00000089855
  Entrez Gene: LOC572430
  Cloning method: Restriction Enzyme; 5′ cloning site XbaI (not destroyed); 3′ cloning site BamHI (not destroyed)
  Sequencing primers: 5′ OK.61 GGGTAGTACGATGACGGAACCTGTC
Terms and licenses: Academic/Nonprofit Terms; Industry Terms: Not Available to Industry
Depositor comments: This plasmid encodes a zinc finger array targeting half of a target sequence in the zebrafish gene HACE1. Please note that this plasmid does NOT contain the HACE1 sequence. Users must order the complementary plasmid HACE1_R (OZ566) [Addgene plasmid 33380] in order to create a zinc finger nuclease (ZFN) pair to introduce targeted mutations into this specific zebrafish gene. Users will also need to clone the zinc finger (ZF) insert of this plasmid into a zinc finger nuclease (ZFN) vector to express a FOKI fusion product. Examples of possible ZFN expression vectors that can be used are: pST1374 (Addgene plasmid 13426), pMLM290/292 (Addgene plasmids 21872 & 21873), pMLM800/802 (Addgene plasmids 27202 & 27203). The difference between pMLM800/802 and pMLM290/292 is the length of the “spacer” sequence in the full ZFN target site. If the spacer is 7 bp, scientists should use pMLM800/802. If the spacer is 5 or 6 bps, scientists should use pMLM290/292. pMLM290/292 is identical to pST1374 except that it harbors two mutations in the FokI nuclease domain (Q486E, I499L; aka the “-“ mutation see Miller et al., Nat. Biotech 2007, PMID 17603475) which confers heterodimeric behavior on these domains This zinc finger array was tested for binding activity to the sequence 5'-GGAGATGAG-3' in a bacterial two hybrid assay, and resulted in 3.04 fold activation. However, this array has not yet been tested for activity as a zinc finger nuclease (i.e. for its ability to induce mutations at the intended locus). Scientists using this zinc finger array in a publication should notify and acknowledge NIH grant number R01 GM088040 in the publication. Other Articles: "Oligomerized pool engineering (OPEN): an 'open-source' protocol for making customized zinc-finger arrays." Maeder ML et al. (Nat Protoc. 2009 Sept 17. 4(10):1471-1501. Pubmed ID: 19798082) "Targeted mutagenesis in zebrafish using customized zinc-finger nucleases." Foley JE et al. (Nat Protoc. 2009 Dec 3. 4(12):1855-1867. Pubmed ID: 20010934)
How to cite: HACE1_L (OZ565) was a gift from Keith Joung (Addgene plasmid # 33379 ; http://n2t.net/addgene:33379 ; RRID:Addgene_33379)
